Addgene plasmid #57768: miniSOG-Golgi-7
Purpose: Localization: Golgi, Excitation: 448 / 473, Emission: 500 / 528
Depositing lab: Michael Davidson. Depositing organization: Florida State University, Tallahassee. Publication: A genetically encoded tag for correlated light and electron microscopy of intact cells, tissues, and organisms. Shu X, Lev-Ram V, Deerinck TJ, Qi Y, Ramko EB, Davidson MW, Jin Y, Ellisman MH, Tsien RY. PLoS Biol. 2011 Apr;9(4):e1001041. doi: 10.1371/journal.pbio.1001041. Epub 2011 Apr 5. PubMed 21483721.
Backbone
  Vector backbone: miniSOG
  Backbone size w/o insert (bp): 4750
  Vector type: Mammalian Expression
  Selectable markers: Neomycin (select with G418)
Growth in bacteria
  Bacterial resistance: Kanamycin, 50 μg/mL
  Growth temperature: 37°C
  Growth strain: DH5alpha
  Copy number: High Copy
Gene/Insert
  Gene/Insert name: Golgi (alt name: NM_001497.3)
  Species: H. sapiens (human)
  Mutation: aa 1-82 of NM_001497.3
  Entrez Gene: B4GALT1 (a.k.a. B4GAL-T1, CDG2D, CLDLFIB, GGTB2, GT1, GTB, beta4Gal-T1)
  Promoter: CMV
  Tag / fusion protein: miniSOG
  Cloning method: Unknown
  Sequencing primers: 5′ CMV-F; 3′ SV40pA-R
Terms and licenses: Academic/Nonprofit Terms; Industry Terms
Depositor comments: . Excitation = 448 / 473; Emission = 500 / 528
How to cite: miniSOG-Golgi-7 was a gift from Michael Davidson (Addgene plasmid # 57768 ; http://n2t.net/addgene:57768 ; RRID:Addgene_57768)
