[The description below was written by a language model from this plasmid's Addgene catalogue record and pLannotate feature annotations shown in this document.]
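Description:
miniSOG-Golgi-7 is a mammalian expression plasmid that targets the miniSOG tag to the Golgi apparatus. Its layout resembles that of common N1-type fluorescent protein vectors. A high-copy ColE1/pUC-type origin supports replication in E. coli, and an f1 origin is also present. One NeoR/KanR gene (Tn5 aminoglycoside phosphotransferase) provides both selections. The bacterial AmpR (bla) promoter drives it for kanamycin resistance in bacteria, and the SV40 enhancer/early promoter drives it for G418 selection of transfected mammalian cells, with an HSV TK polyadenylation signal downstream. The short annotated fragments of ble, bGH poly(A) and SV40 large T antigen look like backbone remnants or partial matches rather than functional elements. The sequenced record is 4,518 nt, which is shorter than the listed backbone size of 4,750 bp. That catalogue figure should therefore be treated as approximate.

The payload is transcribed from the human CMV immediate early enhancer and promoter and terminated by the SV40 poly(A) signal. It encodes amino acids 1–82 of human beta-1,4-galactosyltransferase 1 (B4GALT1), followed after a short linker by miniSOG, so the tag sits at the C-terminus of the targeting sequence. This N-terminal region of B4GALT1 is widely used as a Golgi localization signal, since it contains the membrane anchor that retains the enzyme in that organelle. miniSOG is a small flavin-binding fluorescent protein derived from Arabidopsis thaliana, with recorded excitation peaks at 448/473 nm and emission peaks at 500/528 nm. The associated publication describes it as a genetically encoded tag for correlated light and electron microscopy. The plasmid is therefore suited to marking the Golgi in transfected mammalian cells for fluorescence imaging and for correlated electron microscopy.
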