Features (pLannotate 1.2.2; 15 found; start..end, strand, type, name):
     21..324     +  enhancer       CMV enhancer: human cytomegalovirus immediate early enhancer
    325..528     +  promoter       CMV promoter: human cytomegalovirus (CMV) immediate early promoter
    557..814     +  CDS            B4GALT1 (fragment): B4GT1_HUMAN - Also known as GGTB2. Experimental evidence at protein level: Swiss-Prot protein existence level 1. [Processed beta-1,4-galactosyltransferase 1]: The cell surface form functions as a recognition molecule during a variety of cell to cell and cell to matrix interactions, as those occurring during development and egg fertilization, by binding to specific oligosaccharide ligands on opposing cells or in the extracellular matrix. From Homo sapiens (Human).
    824..1141    +  CDS            miniSOG: miniSOG is a basic (constitutively fluorescent) cyan fluorescent protein published in 2011, derived from Arabidopsis thaliana. It requires the cofactor flavin for fluorescence.
   1160..1243    +  CDS            large T antigen (fragment): large T antigen from SV40 (simian virus 40)
   1266..1387    +  polyA_signal   SV40 poly(A) signal: SV40 polyadenylation signal
   1421..1849    -  rep_origin     f1 ori (sequence partly withheld): f1 bacteriophage origin of replication; arrow indicates direction of (+) strand synthesis
   1876..1980    +  promoter       AmpR promoter: bla
   1982..2339    +  promoter       SV40 promoter: SV40 enhancer and early promoter
   2374..3168    +  CDS            NeoR/KanR: aminoglycoside phosphotransferase from Tn5; aph(3')-II (or nptII); confers resistance to neomycin, kanamycin, and G418 (Geneticin®)
   3189..3341    +  CDS            ble (fragment): BLE_KLEPN - Experimental evidence at protein level: Swiss-Prot protein existence level 1. Binding protein with a strong affinity to the bleomycin family of antibiotics. Binds to CL990; an antimitotic-antibiotic compound. From Klebsiella pneumoniae.
   3400..3447    +  polyA_signal   HSV TK poly(A) signal: herpes simplex virus thymidine kinase polyadenylation signal (Cole and Stacy, 1985)
   3538..3554    -  polyA_signal   bGH poly(A) signal (fragment): bovine growth hormone polyadenylation signal
   3776..4364    +  rep_origin     ori: high-copy-number ColE1/pMB1/pBR322/pUC origin of replication
   4479..4518    +  enhancer       CMV enhancer (fragment): human cytomegalovirus immediate early enhancer
>Addgene plasmid #57768 | miniSOG-Golgi-7 | addgene full sequence | sequence record 254843 | Addgene NGS Result
AGCCCATATATGGAGTTCCGCGTTACATAACTTACGGTAAATGGCCCGCCTGGCTGACCGCCCAACGACC
CCCGCCCATTGACGTCAATAATGACGTATGTTCCCATAGTAACGCCAATAGGGACTTTCCATTGACGTCA
ATGGGTGGAGTATTTACGGTAAACTGCCCACTTGGCAGTACATCAAGTGTATCATATGCCAAGTACGCCC
CCTATTGACGTCAATGACGGTAAATGGCCCGCCTGGCATTATGCCCAGTACATGACCTTATGGGACTTTC
CTACTTGGCAGTACATCTACGTATTAGTCATCGCTATTACCATGGTGATGCGGTTTTGGCAGTACATCAA
TGGGCGTGGATAGCGGTTTGACTCACGGGGATTTCCAAGTCTCCACCCCATTGACGTCAATGGGAGTTTG
TTTTGGCACCAAAATCAACGGGACTTTCCAAAATGTCGTAACAACTCCGCCCCATTGACGCAAATGGGCG
GTAGGCGTGTACGGTGGGAGGTCTATATAAGCAGAGCTGGTTTAGTGAACCGTCAGATCCGCTAGCATGA
GGCTTCGGGAGCCGCTCCTGAGCGGCAGCGCCGCGATGCCAGGCGCGTCCCTACAGCGGGCCTGCCGCCT
GCTCGTGGCCGTCTGCGCTCTGCACCTTGGCGTCACCCTCGTTTACTACCTGGCTGGCCGCGACCTGAGC
CGCCTGCCCCAACTGGTCGGAGTCTCCACACCGCTGCAGGGCGGCTCGAACAGTGCCGCCGCCATCGGGC
AGTCCTCCGGGGAGCTCCGGACCGGAGGGGCCAAGGATCCACCGGTCGCCACCATGGAGAAAAGTTTCGT
GATAACTGATCCACGGCTGCCAGACAATCCCATCATCTTCGCATCCGATGGCTTCCTGGAGCTGACCGAG
TATTCCAGAGAGGAGATCCTGGGCCGCAATGGCCGCTTTCTGCAGGGACCAGAGACAGACCAGGCCACAG
TGCAGAAGATTCGCGATGCCATTAGAGATCAGCGCGAGATTACCGTGCAGCTGATAAACTACACAAAAAG
CGGGAAGAAATTCTGGAACCTCCTGCACCTCCAGCCCATGAGGGACCAGAAGGGTGAGCTCCAGTATTTC
ATCGGAGTGCAGCTGGATGGATAAGCGGCCGCGACTCTAGATCATAATCAGCCATACCACATTTGTAGAG
GTTTTACTTGCTTTAAAAAACCTCCCACACCTCCCCCTGAACCTGAAACATAAAATGAATGCAATTGTTG
TTGTTAACTTGTTTATTGCAGCTTATAATGGTTACAAATAAAGCAATAGCATCACAAATTTCACAAATAA
AGCATTTTTTTCACTGCATTCTAGTTGTGGTTTGTCCAAACTCATCAATGTATCTTAAGGCGTAAATTGT
AAGCGTTAATATTTTGTTAAAATTCGCGTTAAATTTTTGTTAAATCAGCTCATTTTTTAACCAATAGGCC
GAAATCGGCAAAATCCCTTATAAATCAAAAGAATAGACCGAGATAGGGT
[37 nt withheld, positions 1520-1556]
AAAGAACGTGGACTCCAACGTCAAAGG
[49 nt withheld, positions 1584-1632]
T
[91 nt withheld, positions 1634-1724]
G
[124 nt withheld, positions 1726-1849]
CAGGTGGCACTTTTCGGGGAAATGTGCGCGGAACCCCTATTTGTTTATTTTTCTAAATACATTCAAATAT
GTATCCGCTCATGAGACAATAACCCTGATAAATGCTTCAATAATATTGAAAAAGGAAGAGTCCTGAGGCG
GAAAGAACCAGCTGTGGAATGTGTGTCAGTTAGGGTGTGGAAAGTCCCCAGGCTCCCCAGCAGGCAGAAG
TATGCAAAGCATGCATCTCAATTAGTCAGCAACCAGGTGTGGAAAGTCCCCAGGCTCCCCAGCAGGCAGA
AGTATGCAAAGCATGCATCTCAATTAGTCAGCAACCATAGTCCCGCCCCTAACTCCGCCCATCCCGCCCC
TAACTCCGCCCAGTTCCGCCCATTCTCCGCCCCATGGCTGACTAATTTTTTTTATTTATGCAGAGGCCGA
GGCCGCCTCGGCCTCTGAGCTATTCCAGAAGTAGTGAGGAGGCTTTTTTGGAGGCCTAGGCTTTTGCAAA
GATCGATCAAGAGACAGGATGAGGATCGTTTCGCATGATTGAACAAGATGGATTGCACGCAGGTTCTCCG
GCCGCTTGGGTGGAGAGGCTATTCGGCTATGACTGGGCACAACAGACAATCGGCTGCTCTGATGCCGCCG
TGTTCCGGCTGTCAGCGCAGGGGCGCCCGGTTCTTTTTGTCAAGACCGACCTGTCCGGTGCCCTGAATGA
ACTGCAAGACGAGGCAGCGCGGCTATCGTGGCTGGCCACGACGGGCGTTCCTTGCGCAGCTGTGCTCGAC
GTTGTCACTGAAGCGGGAAGGGACTGGCTGCTATTGGGCGAAGTGCCGGGGCAGGATCTCCTGTCATCTC
ACCTTGCTCCTGCCGAGAAAGTATCCATCATGGCTGATGCAATGCGGCGGCTGCATACGCTTGATCCGGC
TACCTGCCCATTCGACCACCAAGCGAAACATCGCATCGAGCGAGCACGTACTCGGATGGAAGCCGGTCTT
GTCGATCAGGATGATCTGGACGAAGAGCATCAGGGGCTCGCGCCAGCCGAACTGTTCGCCAGGCTCAAGG
CGAGCATGCCCGACGGCGAGGATCTCGTCGTGACCCATGGCGATGCCTGCTTGCCGAATATCATGGTGGA
AAATGGCCGCTTTTCTGGATTCATCGACTGTGGCCGGCTGGGTGTGGCGGACCGCTATCAGGACATAGCG
TTGGCTACCCGTGATATTGCTGAAGAGCTTGGCGGCGAATGGGCTGACCGCTTCCTCGTGCTTTACGGTA
TCGCCGCTCCCGATTCGCAGCGCATCGCCTTCTATCGCCTTCTTGACGAGTTCTTCTGAGCGGGACTCTG
GGGTTCGAAATGACCGACCAAGCGACGCCCAACCTGCCATCACGAGATTTCGATTCCACCGCCGCCTTCT
ATGAAAGGTTGGGCTTCGGAATCGTTTTCCGGGACGCCGGCTGGATGATCCTCCAGCGCGGGGATCTCAT
GCTGGAGTTCTTCGCCCACCCTAGGGGGAGGCTAACTGAAACACGGAAGGAGACAATACCGGAAGGAACC
CGCGCTATGACGGCAATAAAAAGACAGAATAAAACGCACGGTGTTGGGTCGTTTGTTCATAAACGCGGGG
TTCGGTCCCAGGGCTGGCACTCTGTCGATACCCCACCGAGACCCCATTGGGGCCAATACGCCCGCGTTTC
TTCCTTTTCCCCACCCCACCCCCCAAGTTCGGGTGAAGGCCCAGGGCTCGCAGCCAACGTCGGGGCGGCA
GGCCCTGCCATAGCCTCAGGTTACTCATATATACTTTAGATTGATTTAAAACTTCATTTTTAATTTAAAA
GGATCTAGGTGAAGATCCTTTTTGATAATCTCATGACCAAAATCCCTTAACGTGAGTTTTCGTTCCACTG
AGCGTCAGACCCCGTAGAAAAGATCAAAGGATCTTCTTGAGATCCTTTTTTTCTGCGCGTAATCTGCTGC
TTGCAAACAAAAAAACCACCGCTACCAGCGGTGGTTTGTTTGCCGGATCAAGAGCTACCAACTCTTTTTC
CGAAGGTAACTGGCTTCAGCAGAGCGCAGATACCAAATACTGTTCTTCTAGTGTAGCCGTAGTTAGGCCA
CCACTTCAAGAACTCTGTAGCACCGCCTACATACCTCGCTCTGCTAATCCTGTTACCAGTGGCTGCTGCC
AGTGGCGATAAGTCGTGTCTTACCGGGTTGGACTCAAGACGATAGTTACCGGATAAGGCGCAGCGGTCGG
GCTGAACGGGGGGTTCGTGCACACAGCCCAGCTTGGAGCGAACGACCTACACCGAACTGAGATACCTACA
GCGTGAGCTATGAGAAAGCGCCACGCTTCCCGAAGGGAGAAAGGCGGACAGGTATCCGGTAAGCGGCAGG
GTCGGAACAGGAGAGCGCACGAGGGAGCTTCCAGGGGGAAACGCCTGGTATCTTTATAGTCCTGTCGGGT
TTCGCCACCTCTGACTTGAGCGTCGATTTTTGTGATGCTCGTCAGGGGGGCGGAGCCTATGGAAAAACGC
CAGCAACGCGGCCTTTTTACGGTTCCTGGCCTTTTGCTGGCCTTTTGCTCACATGTTCTTTCCTGCGTTA
TCCCCTGATTCTGTGGATAACCGTATTACCGCCATGCATTAGTTATTAATAGTAATCAATTACGGGGTCA
TTAGTTCAT
