>Addgene plasmid #57768 | miniSOG-Golgi-7 | addgene partial sequence | sequence record 135758 | CMV-F 5'-CGCAAATGGGCGGTAGGCGTG-3'
ATCCGCTAGCATGAGGCTTCGGGAGCCGCTCCTGAGCGGCAGCGCCGCGATGCCAGGCGCGTCCCTACAG
CGGGCCTGCCGCCTGCTCGTGGCCGTCTGCGCTCTGCACCTTGGCGTCACCCTCGTTTACTACCTGGCTG
GCCGCGACCTGAGCCGCCTGCCCCAACTGGTCGGAGTCTCCACACCGCTGCAGGGCGGCTCGAACAGTGC
CGCCGCCATCGGGCAGTCCTCCGGGGAGCTCCGGACCGGAGGGGCCAAGGATCCACCGGTCGCCACCATG
GAGAAAAGTTTCGTGATAACTGATCCACGGCTGCCAGACAATCCCATCATCTTCGCATCCGATGGCTTCC
TGGAGCTGACCGAGTATTCCAGAGAGGAGATCCTGGGCCGCAATGGCCGCTTTCTGCAGGGACCAGAGAC
AGACCAGGCCACAGTGCAGAAGATTCGCGATGCCATTAGAGATCAGCGCGAGATTACCGTGCAGCTGATA
AACTACACAAAAAGCGGGAAGAAATTCTGGAACCTCCTGCACCTCCAGCCCATGAGGGACCAGAAGGGTG
AGCTCCAGTATTTCATCGGAGTGCAGCTGGATGGATAAGCGGCCGCGACTCTAGATCATAATCAGCCATA
CCACATTT
